>Addgene plasmid #81615 | pDONR223_SMAD2_p.D304G | addgene full sequence | sequence record 167352 | Addgene NGS Result
GGCAGTTCCCTACTCTCGCGTTAACGCTAGCATGGATGTTTTCCCAGTCACGACGTTGTAAAACGACGGC
CAGTCTTAAGCTCGGGCCCCAAATAATGATTTTATTTTGACTGATAGTGACCTGTTCGTTGCAACAAATT
GATGAGCAATGCTTTTTTATAATGCCAACTTTGTACAAAAAAGTTGGCATGTCGTCCATCTTGCCATTCA
CGCCGCCAGTTGTGAAGAGACTGCTGGGATGGAAGAAGTCAGCTGGTGGGTCTGGAGGAGCAGGCGGAGG
AGAGCAGAATGGGCAGGAAGAAAAGTGGTGTGAGAAAGCAGTGAAAAGTCTGGTGAAGAAGCTAAAGAAA
ACAGGACGATTAGATGAGCTTGAGAAAGCCATCACCACTCAAAACTGTAATACTAAATGTGTTACCATAC
CAAGCACTTGCTCTGAAATTTGGGGACTGAGTACACCAAATACGATAGATCAGTGGGATACAACAGGCCT
TTACAGCTTCTCTGAACAAACCAGGTCTCTTGATGGTCGTCTCCAGGTATCCCATCGAAAAGGATTGCCA
CATGTTATATATTGCCGATTATGGCGCTGGCCTGATCTTCACAGTCATCATGAACTCAAGGCAATTGAAA
ACTGCGAATATGCTTTTAATCTTAAAAAGGATGAAGTATGTGTAAACCCTTACCACTATCAGAGAGTTGA
GACACCAGTTTTGCCTCCAGTATTAGTGCCCCGACACACCGAGATCCTAACAGAACTTCCGCCTCTGGAT
GACTATACTCACTCCATTCCAGAAAACACTAACTTCCCAGCAGGAATTGAGCCACAGAGTAATTATATTC
CAGAAACGCCACCTCCTGGATATATCAGTGAAGATGGAGAAACAAGTGACCAACAGTTGAATCAAAGTAT
GGACACAGGCTCTCCAGCAGAACTATCTCCTACTACTCTTTCCCCTGTTAATCATAGCTTGGATTTACAG
CCAGTTACTTACTCAGAACCTGCATTTTGGTGTTCGATAGCATATTATGAATTAAATCAGAGGGTTGGAG
AAACCTTCCATGCATCACAGCCCTCACTCACTGTAGATGGCTTTACAGGCCCATCAAATTCAGAGAGGTT
CTGCTTAGGTTTACTCTCCAATGTTAACCGAAATGCCACGGTAGAAATGACAAGAAGGCATATAGGAAGA
GGAGTGCGCTTATACTACATAGGTGGGGAAGTTTTTGCTGAGTGCCTAAGTGATAGTGCAATCTTTGTGC
AGAGCCCCAATTGTAATCAGAGATATGGCTGGCACCCTGCAACAGTGTGTAAAATTCCACCAGGCTGTAA
TCTGAAGATCTTCAACAACCAGGAATTTGCTGCTCTTCTGGCTCAGTCTGTTAATCAGGGTTTTGAAGCC
GTCTATCAGCTAACTAGAATGTGCACCATAAGAATGAGTTTTGTGAAAGGGTGGGGAGCAGAATACCGAA
GGCAGACGGTAACAAGTACTCCTTGCTGGATTGAACTTCATCTGAATGGACCTCTACAGTGGTTGGACAA
AGTATTAACTCAGATGGGATCCCCTTCAGTGCGTTGCTCAAGCATGTCATGATTGCCAACTTTCTTGTAC
AAAGTTGGCATTATAAGAAAGCATTGCTTATCAATTTGTTGCAACGAACAGGTCACTATCAGTCAAAATA
AAATCATTATTTGCCATCCAGCTGATATCCCCTATAGTGAGTCGTATTACATGGTCATAGCTGTTTCCTG
GCAGCTCTGGCCCGTGTCTCAAAATCTCTGATGTTACATTGCACAAGATAAAAATATATCATCATGCCTC
CTCTAGACCAGCCAGGACAGAAATGCCTCGACTTCGCTGCTACCCAAGGTTGCCGGGTGACGCACACCGT
GGAAACGGATGAAGGCACGAACCCAGTGGACATAAGCCTGTTCGGTTCGTAAGCTGTAATGCAAGTAGCG
TATGCGCTCACGCAACTGGTCCAGAACCTTGACCGAACGCAGCGGTGGTAACGGCGCAGTGGCGGTTTTC
ATGGCTTGTTATGACTGTTTTTTTGGGGTACAGTCTATGCCTCGGGCATCCAAGCAGCAAGCGCGTTACG
CCGTGGGTCGATGTTTGATGTTATGGAGCAGCAACGATGTTACGCAGCAGGGCAGTCGCCCTAAAACAAA
GTTAAACATTATGAGGGAAGCGGTGATCGCCGAAGTATCGACTCAACTATCAGAGGTAGTTGGCGTCATC
GAGCGCCATCTCGAACCGACGTTGCTGGCCGTACATTTGTACGGCTCCGCAGTGGATGGCGGCCTGAAGC
CACACAGTGATATTGATTTGCTGGTTACGGTGACCGTAAGGCTTGATGAAACAACGCGGCGAGCTTTGAT
CAACGACCTTTTGGAAACTTCGGCTTCCCCTGGAGAGAGCGAGATTCTCCGCGCTGTAGAAGTCACCATT
GTTGTGCACGACGACATCATTCCGTGGCGTTATCCAGCTAAGCGCGAACTGCAATTTGGAGAATGGCAGC
GCAATGACATTCTTGCAGGTATCTTCGAGCCAGCCACGATCGACATTGATCTGGCTATCTTGCTGACAAA
AGCAAGAGAACATAGCGTTGCCTTGGTAGGTCCAGCGGCGGAGGAACTCTTTGATCCGGTTCCTGAACAG
GATCTATTTGAGGCGCTAAATGAAACCTTAACGCTATGGAACTCGCCGCCCGACTGGGCTGGCGATGAGC
GAAATGTAGTGCTTACGTTGTCCCGCATTTGGTACAGCGCAGTAACCGGCAAAATCGCGCCGAAGGATGT
CGCTGCCGACTGGGCAATGGAGCGCCTGCCGGCCCAGTATCAGCCCGTCATACTTGAAGCTAGACAGGCT
TATCTTGGACAAGAAGAAGATCGCTTGGCCTCGCGCGCAGATCAGTTGGAAGAATTTGTCCACTACGTGA
AAGGCGAGATCACCAAGGTAGTCGGCAAATAACCCTCGAGCCACCCATGACCAAAATCCCTTAACGTGAG
TTACGCGTCGTTCCACTGAGCGTCAGACCCCGTAGAAAAGATCAAAGGATCTTCTTGAGATCCTTTTTTT
CTGCGCGTAATCTGCTGCTTGCAAACAAAAAAACCACCGCTACCAGCGGTGGTTTGTTTGCCGGATCAAG
AGCTACCAACTCTTTTTCCGAAGGTAACTGGCTTCAGCAGAGCGCAGATACCAAATACTGTTCTTCTAGT
GTAGCCGTAGTTAGGCCACCACTTCAAGAACTCTGTAGCACCGCCTACATACCTCGCTCTGCTAATCCTG
TTACCAGTGGCTGCTGCCAGTGGCGATAAGTCGTGTCTTACCGGGTTGGACTCAAGACGATAGTTACCGG
ATAAGGCGCAGCGGTCGGGCTGAACGGGGGGTTCGTGCACACAGCCCAGCTTGGAGCGAACGACCTACAC
CGAACTGAGATACCTACAGCGTGAGCTATGAGAAAGCGCCACGCTTCCCGAAGGGAGAAAGGCGGACAGG
TATCCGGTAAGCGGCAGGGTCGGAACAGGAGAGCGCACGAGGGAGCTTCCAGGGGGAAACGCCTGGTATC
TTTATAGTCCTGTCGGGTTTCGCCACCTCTGACTTGAGCGTCGATTTTTGTGATGCTCGTCAGGGGGGCG
GAGCCTATGGAAAAACGCCAGCAACGCGGCCTTTTTACGGTTCCTGGCCTTTTGCTGGCCTTTTGCTCAC
ATGTTCTTTCCTGCGTTATCCCCTGATTCTGTGGATAACCGTATTACCGCCTTTGAGTGAGCTGATACCG
CTCGCCGCAGCCGAACGACCGAGCGCAGCGAGTCAGTGAGCGAGGAAGCGGAAGAGCGCCCAATACGCAA
ACCGCCTCTCCCCGCGCGTTGGCCGATTCATTAATGCAGCTGGCACGACAGGTTTCCCGACTGGAAAGCG
GGCAGTGAGCGCAACGCAATTAATACGCGTACCGCTAGCCAGGAAGAGTTTGTAGAAACGCAAAAAGGCC
ATCCGTCAGGATGGCCTTCTGCTTAGTTTGATGCCTGGCAGTTTATGGCGGGCGTCCTGCCCGCCACCCT
CCGGGCCGTTGCTTCACAACGTTCAAATCCGCTCCCGGCGGATTTGTCCTACTCAGGAGAGCGTTCACCG
ACAAACAACAGATAAAACGAAAGGCCCAGTCTTCCGACTGAGCCTTTCGTTTTATTTGATGCCT
Features (pLannotate 1.2.2; 12 found; start..end, strand, type, name):
     38..74      -  CDS            lacZα (fragment): LacZα fragment of β-galactosidase; lacZ fragment
     91..186     +  protein_bind   attL3: mutant version of attL; recombination site for the Gateway® LR reaction LR Clonase™
    189..1589    +  CDS            SMAD2: SMAD2_HUMAN - Also known as MADH2, MADR2. Experimental evidence at protein level: Swiss-Prot protein existence level 1. Receptor-regulated SMAD (R-SMAD) that is an intracellular signal transducer and transcriptional modulator activated by TGF-beta (transforming growth factor) and activin type 1 receptor kinases. Binds the TRE element in the promoter region of many genes that are regulated by TGF-beta and, on formation of the SMAD2/SMAD4 complex, activates transcription. May act as a tumor suppressor in colorectal carcinoma. Positively regulates PDPK1 kinase activity by stimulating its dissocia
   1597..1692    -  protein_bind   attL3: mutant version of attL; recombination site for the Gateway® LR reaction LR Clonase™
   1711..1729    -  promoter       T7 promoter: promoter for bacteriophage T7 RNA polymerase
   1919..1942    +  promoter       Pc promoter (fragment): intI1 (promoter lies within the coding sequence); class 1 integron promoter
   2118..2174    +  CDS            GmR (fragment): gentamycin acetyltransferase; aacC1; confers resistance to gentamycin
   2181..2972    +  CDS            SmR: aminoglycoside adenylyltransferase (Murphy, 1985); aadA; confers resistance to spectinomycin and streptomycin
   3065..3653    +  rep_origin     ori: high-copy-number ColE1/pMB1/pBR322/pUC origin of replication
   3836..3928    +  CDS            lacI (fragment): lac repressor; lacI; The lac repressor binds to the lac operator to inhibit transcription in E. coli. This inhibition can be relieved by adding lactose or isopropyl-β-D-thiogalactopyranoside (IPTG).
   3983..4010    -  terminator     rrnB T2 terminator: transcription terminator T2 from the E. coli rrnB gene
   4142..4185    +  terminator     rrnB T1 terminator: Escherichia coli rrnB; transcription terminator T1 from the E. coli rrnB gene
