[The description below was written by a language model from this plasmid's Addgene catalogue record and pLannotate feature annotations shown in this document.]
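Description:
pDONR223_SMAD2_p.D304G is a Gateway entry clone built on the Invitrogen pDONR223 backbone, carrying the human SMAD2 open reading frame with a D304G missense substitution. It is a bacterial propagation and shuttling plasmid, not an expression construct. The record lists no promoter for the insert, and the only promoter annotated near it is a T7 promoter downstream of the cassette on the opposite strand. The plasmid replicates at high copy in E. coli from a ColE1/pUC-type origin. Selection is with spectinomycin through the aadA (SmR) aminoglycoside adenylyltransferase gene, which lies downstream of fragments of a class 1 integron Pc promoter and a gentamicin resistance gene. Short lacZα and lacI remnants are also annotated in the backbone, along with rrnB T1 and T2 terminators, which serve to insulate the cloning region from read-through transcription.

The SMAD2 coding sequence, about 1.4 kb within the 4,194 nt sequenced record, is flanked on both sides by attL recombination sites. The annotation software labels both as attL3, a mutant attL form. These sites allow LR Clonase-mediated transfer of the ORF into any compatible Gateway destination vector, which then supplies the promoter, tags and selection needed for expression. The clone is in the "closed" configuration, with a stop codon immediately after the insert, so it suits native or N-terminally tagged expression but not C-terminal fusions. SMAD2 is a receptor-regulated SMAD that transduces TGF-β and activin signals and activates transcription in complex with SMAD4. It may also act as a tumour suppressor in colorectal carcinoma. The plasmid belongs to the Target Accelerator Plasmid Collection, a set of clones associated with the systematic functional testing of rare cancer-associated variants.
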