Addgene plasmid #81615: pDONR223_SMAD2_p.D304G
Purpose: Gateway Donor vector containing SMAD2 , part of the Target Accelerator Plasmid Collection.
Depositing lab: Jesse Boehm & William Hahn & David Root. Depositing organization: Broad Institute. Publication: Systematic Functional Interrogation of Rare Cancer Variants Identifies Oncogenic Alleles. Kim E, Ilic N, Shrestha Y, Zou L, Kamburov A, Zhu C, Yang X, Lubonja R, Tran N, Nguyen C, Lawrence MS, Piccioni F, Bagul M, Doench JG, Chouinard CR, Wu X, Hogstrom L, Natoli T, Tamayo P, Horn H, Corsello SM, Lage K, Root DE, Subramanian A, Golub TR, Getz G, Boehm JS, Hahn WC. Cancer Discov. 2016 Jul;6(7):714-26. doi: 10.1158/2159-8290.CD-16-0160. Epub 2016 May 4. PubMed 27147599.
Backbone
  Vector backbone: pDONR223
  Backbone manufacturer: Invitrogen
  Backbone size w/o insert (bp): 2790
  Vector type: Gateway Entry vector
Growth in bacteria
  Bacterial resistance: Spectinomycin, 50 μg/mL
  Growth temperature: 37°C
  Growth strain: DH5alpha
  Copy number: High Copy
Gene/Insert
  Gene/Insert name: SMAD2
  Species: H. sapiens (human)
  Mutation: D304G
  GenBank ID: NM_005901.5
  Entrez Gene: SMAD2 (a.k.a. CHTD8, JV18, JV18-1, LDS6, MADH2, MADR2, hMAD-2, hSMAD2)
  Promoter: None
  Cloning method: Gateway Cloning
  Sequencing primers: 5′ M13pUC-fwd; 3′ M13-Rev
Terms and licenses: Academic/Nonprofit Terms; Industry Terms: Not Available to Industry
Depositor comments: Closed state: stop codon immediately follows insert
How to cite: pDONR223_SMAD2_p.D304G was a gift from Jesse Boehm & William Hahn & David Root (Addgene plasmid # 81615 ; http://n2t.net/addgene:81615 ; RRID:Addgene_81615)
