>Addgene plasmid #81615 | pDONR223_SMAD2_p.D304G | depositor partial sequence | sequence record 154934 | Insert sequence
ATGTCGTCCATCTTGCCATTCACGCCGCCAGTTGTGAAGAGACTGCTGGGATGGAAGAAGTCAGCTGGTG
GGTCTGGAGGAGCAGGCGGAGGAGAGCAGAATGGGCAGGAAGAAAAGTGGTGTGAGAAAGCAGTGAAAAG
TCTGGTGAAGAAGCTAAAGAAAACAGGACGATTAGATGAGCTTGAGAAAGCCATCACCACTCAAAACTGT
AATACTAAATGTGTTACCATACCAAGCACTTGCTCTGAAATTTGGGGACTGAGTACACCAAATACGATAG
ATCAGTGGGATACAACAGGCCTTTACAGCTTCTCTGAACAAACCAGGTCTCTTGATGGTCGTCTCCAGGT
ATCCCATCGAAAAGGATTGCCACATGTTATATATTGCCGATTATGGCGCTGGCCTGATCTTCACAGTCAT
CATGAACTCAAGGCAATTGAAAACTGCGAATATGCTTTTAATCTTAAAAAGGATGAAGTATGTGTAAACC
CTTACCACTATCAGAGAGTTGAGACACCAGTTTTGCCTCCAGTATTAGTGCCCCGACACACCGAGATCCT
AACAGAACTTCCGCCTCTGGATGACTATACTCACTCCATTCCAGAAAACACTAACTTCCCAGCAGGAATT
GAGCCACAGAGTAATTATATTCCAGAAACGCCACCTCCTGGATATATCAGTGAAGATGGAGAAACAAGTG
ACCCAACAGTTGAATCAAAGTATGGACACAGGCTCTCCAGCAGAACTATCTCCTACTACTCTTTCCCCTG
TTAATCATAGCTTGGATTTACAGCCAGTTACTTACTCAGAACCTGCATTTTGGTGTTCGATAGCATATTA
TGAATTAAATCAGAGGGTTGGAGAAACCTTCCATGCATCACAGCCCTCACTCACTGTAGATGGCTTTACA
GGCCCATCAAATTCAGAGAGGTTCTGCTTAGGTTTACTCTCCAATGTTAACCGAAATGCCACGGTAGAAA
TGACAAGAAGGCATATAGGAAGAGGAGTGCGCTTATACTACATAGGTGGGGAAGTTTTTGCTGAGTGCCT
AAGTGATAGTGCAATCTTTGTGCAGAGCCCCAATTGTAATCAGAGATATGGCTGGCACCCTGCAACAGTG
TGTAAAATTCCACCAGGCTGTAATCTGAAGATCTTCAACAACCAGGAATTTGCTGCTCTTCTGGCTCAGT
CTGTTAATCAGGGTTTTGAAGCCGTCTATCAGCTAACTAGAATGTGCACCATAAGAATGAGTTTTGTGAA
AGGGTGGGGAGCAGAATACCGAAGGCAGACGGTAACAAGTACTCCTTGCTGGATTGAACTTCATCTGAAT
GGACCTCTACAGTGGTTGGACAAAGTATTAACTCAGATGGGATCCCCTTCAGTGCGTTGCTCAAGCATGT
CA
